Addgene plasmid #152560: pGBW-m4134171
Purpose: Mammalian expression plasmid for SARS-CoV-2 ORF8 protein
Depositing lab: Ginkgo Bioworks & Benjie Chen. Depositing organization: Ginkgo Bioworks.
Backbone
  Vector backbone: pTwist_CMV_6
  Backbone size w/o insert (bp): 4180
  Vector type: Mammalian Expression
Growth in bacteria
  Bacterial resistance: Ampicillin, 100 μg/mL
  Growth temperature: 37°C
  Growth strain: DH5alpha
  Copy number: High Copy
Gene/Insert
  Gene/Insert name: SARS-CoV-2 ORF8 protein
  Species: Severe acute respiratory syndrome coronavirus 2
  Insert size (bp): 359
  Mutation: wt
  Entrez Gene: ORF8 (a.k.a. GU280_gp09)
  Promoter: CMV
  Tag / fusion protein: Cleavable TEV;3xFlag (C terminal on backbone)
  Cloning method: Unknown
Resource information
  A portion of this plasmid was derived from a plasmid made by: GinkgoBioworks
Depositor comments: NCBI reference sequence: YP_009724396.1
How to cite: pGBW-m4134171 was a gift from Ginkgo Bioworks & Benjie Chen (Addgene plasmid # 152560 ; http://n2t.net/addgene:152560 ; RRID:Addgene_152560)
