[The description below was written by a language model from this plasmid's Addgene catalogue record and pLannotate feature annotations shown in this document.]
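Description:
pGBW-m4134171 is a mammalian expression plasmid built on the pTwist_CMV_6 backbone that carries the wild-type ORF8 coding sequence of SARS-CoV-2. It is propagated in E. coli as a high-copy plasmid through a ColE1/pUC-type origin of replication and is selected with ampicillin via a full-length β-lactamase (AmpR) gene. The annotated full sequence is about 4.6 kb, consistent with the stated backbone plus a small insert of roughly 360 bp. No mammalian selection marker is annotated, so the plasmid appears suited to transient transfection.

Expression is driven by the human cytomegalovirus immediate-early enhancer and promoter, which sit at the end of the linearised map and read across the numbering origin into the ORF8 open reading frame. According to the catalogue entry, the backbone supplies a C-terminal TEV-cleavable 3xFLAG tag. The feature table detects only a FLAG fragment shortly downstream of ORF8 and does not annotate the TEV site, but the position fits an in-frame C-terminal fusion. The tag allows immunodetection or affinity capture of the protein and, in principle, its removal by protease cleavage. An SV40 polyadenylation signal follows the cassette, annotated on the reverse strand, as is possible for this bidirectional element.

The expression unit is flanked by 5' and 3' β-globin insulator elements, T7 and rrnG transcription terminators and an upstream synthetic poly(A) signal. These features serve to isolate the cassette from read-through transcription originating elsewhere in the backbone.

ORF8 is an accessory protein implicated in modulating host immune responses, including IL-17 pathway activation. The construct is intended for expressing tagged ORF8 in mammalian cells, though the record does not specify particular applications.
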