Features (pLannotate 1.2.2; 17 found; start..end, strand, type, name):
      5..367     +  CDS            NS8_SARS2: Experimental evidence at protein level: Swiss-Prot protein existence level 1. Plays a role in modulating host immune response (PubMed:31986261). Binds to IL17RA receptor, leading to IL17 pathway activation and an increased secretion of pro-inflammatory factors. Contributes to cytokine storm during COVID-19 infection. From Severe acute respiratory syndrome coronavirus 2 (2019-nCoV) (SARS-CoV-2).
    434..456     +  CDS            FLAG (fragment): FLAG® epitope tag, followed by an enterokinase cleavage site
    510..631     -  polyA_signal   SV40 poly(A) signal: SV40 polyadenylation signal
    654..723     -  CDS            large T antigen (fragment): large T antigen from SV40 (simian virus 40)
    746..792     +  terminator     T7 terminator: transcription terminator for bacteriophage T7 RNA polymerase
    822..958     +  terminator     rrnG terminator: transcription terminator from the E. coli ribosomal RNA rrnG operon (Albrechtsen et al., 1991)
   1003..1074    +  misc_feature   3' β-globin insulator: insulator downstream of the human β-globin locus (Farrell et al., 2002)
   1300..1888    -  rep_origin     ori: high-copy-number ColE1/pMB1/pBR322/pUC origin of replication
   2060..2124    -  CDS            bla(M) (fragment): β-lactamase lacking the signal sequence; bla(M); allows cytosolic expression of β-lactamase
   2634..3494    +  CDS            AmpR: β-lactamase; bla; confers resistance to ampicillin, carbenicillin, and related antibiotics
   3507..3643    +  terminator     rrnG terminator: transcription terminator from the E. coli ribosomal RNA rrnG operon (Albrechtsen et al., 1991)
   3795..3866    +  misc_feature   5' β-globin insulator: insulator upstream of the human β-globin locus (Farrell et al., 2002)
   3871..3917    -  terminator     T7 terminator: transcription terminator for bacteriophage T7 RNA polymerase
   3935..3983    -  polyA_signal   poly(A) signal: synthetic polyadenylation signal
   4064..4367    +  enhancer       CMV enhancer: human cytomegalovirus immediate early enhancer
   4440..4457    -  promoter       CMV promoter (fragment): human cytomegalovirus (CMV) immediate early promoter
   4520..4571    +  promoter       CMVd2 promoter: truncated human cytomegalovirus (CMV) immediate early promoter that yields moderately reduced expression relative to the full-length promoter
>Addgene plasmid #152560 | pGBW-m4134171 | depositor full sequence | sequence record 295572 | Full Sequence
CACCATGAAATTCTTAGTGTTTCTTGGGATCATTACAACGGTCGCAGCTTTTCATCAGGAATGCAGCCTA
CAATCGTGTACCCAGCACCAGCCGTACGTTGTGGACGATCCTTGCCCCATCCACTTCTATTCTAAGTGGT
ACATACGGGTAGGCGCGAGGAAGAGTGCACCACTCATTGAGTTGTGTGTGGACGAGGCCGGTTCAAAATC
CCCAATCCAGTATATAGATATTGGAAATTACACTGTCTCCTGTCTGCCCTTCACCATCAACTGCCAAGAA
CCTAAGCTGGGAAGCCTCGTTGTGAGATGCTCTTTTTATGAGGATTTTCTTGAATACCACGACGTCCGTG
TGGTTCTGGACTTCATTGAAAACCTTTACTTTCAGTCGATGGATTATAAGGACCACGATGGAGACTACAA
AGATCATGACATTGATTACAAGGACGACGATGACAAATAAGCTAGCTTGACTGACTGAGATACAGCGTAC
CTTCAGCTCACAGACATGATAAGATACATTGATGAGTTTGGACAAACCACAACTAGAATGCAGTGAAAAA
AATGCTTTATTTGTGAAATTTGTGATGCTATTGCTTTATTTGTAACCATTATAAGCTGCAATAAACAAGT
TAACAACAACAATTGCATTCATTTTATGTTTCAGGTTCAGGGGGAGGTGTGGGAGGTTTTTTAAAGCAAG
TAAAACCTCTACAAATGTGGTATTGGCCCATCTCTATCGGTATCGTAGCATAACCCCTTGGGGCCTCTAA
ACGGGTCTTGAGGGGTTTTTTGTGCCCCTCGGGCCGGATTGCTATCTACCGGCATTGGCGCAGAAAAAAA
TGCCTGATGCGACGCTGCGCGTCTTATACTCCCACATATGCCAGATTCAGCAACGGATACGGCTTCCCCA
ACTTGCCCACTTCCATACGTGTCCTCCTTACCAGAAATTTATCCTTAAGGTCGTCAGCTATCCTGCAGGC
GATCTCTCGATTTCGATCAAGACATTCCTTTAATGGTCTTTTCTGGACACCACTAGGGGTCAGAAGTAGT
TCATCAAACTTTCTTCCCTCCCTAATCTCATTGGTTACCTTGGGCTATCGAAACTTAATTAACCAGTCAA
GTCAGCTACTTGGCGAGATCGACTTGTCTGGGTTTCGACTACGCTCAGAATTGCGTCAGTCAAGTTCGAT
CTGGTCCTTGCTATTGCACCCGTTCTCCGATTACGAGTTTCATTTAAATCATGTGAGCAAAAGGCCAGCA
AAAGGCCAGGAACCGTAAAAAGGCCGCGTTGCTGGCGTTTTTCCATAGGCTCCGCCCCCCTGACGAGCAT
CACAAAAATCGACGCTCAAGTCAGAGGTGGCGAAACCCGACAGGACTATAAAGATACCAGGCGTTTCCCC
CTGGAAGCTCCCTCGTGCGCTCTCCTGTTCCGACCCTGCCGCTTACCGGATACCTGTCCGCCTTTCTCCC
TTCGGGAAGCGTGGCGCTTTCTCATAGCTCACGCTGTAGGTATCTCAGTTCGGTGTAGGTCGTTCGCTCC
AAGCTGGGCTGTGTGCACGAACCCCCCGTTCAGCCCGACCGCTGCGCCTTATCCGGTAACTATCGTCTTG
AGTCCAACCCGGTAAGACACGACTTATCGCCACTGGCAGCAGCCACTGGTAACAGGATTAGCAGAGCGAG
GTATGTAGGCGGTGCTACAGAGTTCTTGAAGTGGTGGCCTAACTACGGCTACACTAGAAGAACAGTATTT
GGTATCTGCGCTCTGCTGAAGCCAGTTACCTTCGGAAAAAGAGTTGGTAGCTCTTGATCCGGCAAACAAA
CCACCGCTGGTAGCGGTGGTTTTTTTGTTTGCAAGCAGCAGATTACGCGCAGAAAAAAAGGATCTCAAGA
AGATCCTTTGATCTTTTCTACGGGGTCTGACGCTCAGTGGAACGAAAACTCACGTTAAGGGATTTTGGTC
ATGAGATTATCAAAAAGGATCTTCACCTAGATCCTTTTAAATTAAAAATGAAGTTTTAAATCAATCTAAA
GTATATATGAGTAAACTTGGTCTGACAGTTACCAATGCTTAATCAGTGAGGCACCTATCTCAGCGATCTG
TCTATTTCGTTCATCCATAGTTGCATTTAAATTTCCGAACTCTCCAAGGCCCTCGTCGGAAAATCTTCAA
ACCTTTCGTCCGATCCATCTTGCAGGCTACCTCTCGAACGAACTATCGCAAGTCTCTTGGCCGGCCTTGC
GCCTTGGCTATTGCTTGGCAGCGCCTATCGCCAGGTATTACTCCAATCCCGAATATCCGAGATCGGGATC
ACCCGAGAGAAGTTCAACCTACATCCTCAATCCCGATCTATCCGAGATCCGAGGAATATCGAAATCGGGG
CGCGCCTGGTGTACCGAGAACGATCCTCTCAGTGCGAGTCTCGACGATCCATATCGTTGCTTGGCAGTCA
GCCAGTCGGAATCCAGCTTGGGACCCAGGAAGTCCAATCGTCAGATATTGTACTCAAGCCTGGTCACGGC
AGCGTACCGATCTGTTTAAACCTAGATATTGATAGTCTGATCGGTCAACGTATAATCGAGTCCTAGCTTT
TGCAAACATCTATCAAGAGACAGGATCAGCAGGAGGCTTTCGCATGAGTATTCAACATTTCCGTGTCGCC
CTTATTCCCTTTTTTGCGGCATTTTGCCTTCCTGTTTTTGCTCACCCAGAAACGCTGGTGAAAGTAAAAG
ATGCTGAAGATCAGTTGGGTGCGCGAGTGGGTTACATCGAACTGGATCTCAACAGCGGTAAGATCCTTGA
GAGTTTTCGCCCCGAAGAACGCTTTCCAATGATGAGCACTTTTAAAGTTCTGCTATGTGGCGCGGTATTA
TCCCGTATTGACGCCGGGCAAGAGCAACTCGGTCGCCGCATACACTATTCTCAGAATGACTTGGTTGAGT
ATTCACCAGTCACAGAAAAGCATCTTACGGATGGCATGACAGTAAGAGAATTATGCAGTGCTGCCATAAC
CATGAGTGATAACACTGCGGCCAACTTACTTCTGACAACGATTGGAGGACCGAAGGAGCTAACCGCTTTT
TTGCACAACATGGGGGATCATGTAACTCGCCTTGATCGTTGGGAACCGGAGCTGAATGAAGCCATACCAA
ACGACGAGCGTGACACCACGATGCCTGTAGCAATGGCAACAACCTTGCGTAAACTATTAACTGGCGAACT
ACTTACTCTAGCTTCCCGGCAACAGTTGATAGACTGGATGGAGGCGGATAAAGTTGCAGGACCACTTCTG
CGCTCGGCCCTTCCGGCTGGCTGGTTTATTGCTGATAAATCTGGAGCCGGTGAGCGTGGGTCTCGCGGTA
TCATTGCAGCACTGGGGCCAGATGGTAAGCCCTCCCGTATCGTAGTTATCTACACGACGGGGAGTCAGGC
AACTATGGATGAACGAAATAGACAGATCGCTGAGATAGGTGCCTCACTGATTAAGCATTGGTAACCGATT
CTAGGTGCATTGGCGCAGAAAAAAATGCCTGATGCGACGCTGCGCGTCTTATACTCCCACATATGCCAGA
TTCAGCAACGGATACGGCTTCCCCAACTTGCCCACTTCCATACGTGTCCTCCTTACCAGAAATTTATCCT
TAAGATCCCGAATCGTTTAAACTCGACTCTGGCTCTATCGAATCTCCGTCGTTTCGAGCTTACGCGAACA
GCCGTGGCGCTCATTTGCTCGTCGGGCATCGAATCTCGTCAGCTATCGTCAGCTTACCTTTTTGGCAGCG
ATCGCGGCTCCCGACATCTTGGACCATTAGCTCCACAGGTATCTTCTTCCCTCTAGTGGTCATAACAGCA
GCTTCAGCTACCTCTCAATTCAAAAAACCCCTCAAGACCCGTTTAGAGGCCCCAAGGGGTTATGCTATCA
ATCGTTGCGTTACACACACAAAAAACCAACACACATCCATCTTCGATGGATAGCGATTTTATTATCTAAC
TGCTGATCGAGTGTAGCCAGATCTAGTAATCAATTACGGGGTCATTAGTTCATAGCCCATATATGGAGTT
CCGCGTTACATAACTTACGGTAAATGGCCCGCCTGGCTGACCGCCCAACGACCCCCGCCCATTGACGTCA
ATAATGACGTATGTTCCCATAGTAACGCCAATAGGGACTTTCCATTGACGTCAATGGGTGGAGTATTTAC
GGTAAACTGCCCACTTGGCAGTACATCAAGTGTATCATATGCCAAGTACGCCCCCTATTGACGTCAATGA
CGGTAAATGGCCCGCCTGGCATTATGCCCAGTACATGACCTTATGGGACTTTCCTACTTGGCAGTACATC
TACGTATTAGTCATCGCTATTACCATGCTGATGCGGTTTTGGCAGTACATCAATGGGCGTGGATAGCGGT
TTGACTCACGGGGATTTCCAAGTCTCCACCCCATTGACGTCAATGGGAGTTTGTTTTGGCACCAAAATCA
ACGGGACTTTCCAAAATGTCGTAACAACTCCGCCCCATTGACGCAAATGGGCGGTAGGCGTGTACGGTGG
GAGGTCTATATAAGCAGAGCTGGTTTAGTGAACCGTCAGATCAGATCTTTGTCGATCCTACCATCCACTC
GACACACCCGCCAGCGGCCGC
